Addgene plasmid #15870: pISH-H2-M10.1
Depositing lab: Peter Mombaerts. Depositing organization: Rockefeller University. Publication: Combinatorial coexpression of neural and immune multigene families in mouse vomeronasal sensory neurons. Ishii T, Hirota J, Mombaerts P. Curr Biol. 2003 Mar 4. 13(5):394-400. 10.1016/S0960-9822(03)00092-7 PubMed 12620187.
Backbone
  Vector backbone: pGEM-T Easy
  Backbone size w/o insert (bp): 3015
Growth in bacteria
  Bacterial resistance: Ampicillin, 100 μg/mL
  Growth temperature: 37°C
  Growth strain: DH5alpha
  Copy number: High Copy
Gene/Insert
  Gene/Insert name: H2-M10.1
  Species: M. musculus (mouse)
  Insert size (bp): 529
  Entrez Gene: H2-M10.1 (a.k.a. 9.5H)
  Cloning method: Restriction Enzyme
  Sequencing primers: 5′ T7; 3′ SP6
Terms and licenses: Academic/Nonprofit Terms; Industry Terms: Not Available to Industry
Depositor comments: NcoI digestion and SP6 RNA polymerase for antisense probe
How to cite: pISH-H2-M10.1 was a gift from Peter Mombaerts (Addgene plasmid # 15870 ; http://n2t.net/addgene:15870 ; RRID:Addgene_15870)
