[The description below was written by a language model from this plasmid's Addgene catalogue record.]
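Description:
pISH-H2-M10.1 is a bacterial cloning plasmid built on the pGEM-T Easy backbone (about 3.0 kb without insert) that serves as a template for making in situ hybridization riboprobes. It is maintained at high copy number in E. coli and selected with ampicillin. No feature table accompanies the record, so the individual backbone elements are not itemised. The listed sequencing primers, T7 on the 5′ side and SP6 on the 3′ side, fit the standard pGEM-T Easy layout, in which opposing T7 and SP6 phage RNA polymerase promoters flank the cloning site.

The insert is a 529 bp fragment of mouse H2-M10.1 (also known as 9.5H), a member of the H2-M10 family of nonclassical MHC class I genes. At this length it is presumably a partial gene fragment rather than a full coding sequence, although the record does not say which region of the gene it covers. There is no eukaryotic promoter, tag or reporter, so the plasmid is intended for in vitro transcription rather than protein expression. According to the depositor's note, the plasmid is linearised with NcoI and transcribed with SP6 RNA polymerase to give the antisense probe, which hybridises to the endogenous mRNA. This places the sense strand of the insert in the T7-to-SP6 direction.

The associated publication examined combinatorial coexpression of neural and immune multigene families in mouse vomeronasal sensory neurons. The plasmid's typical use is therefore generating labelled RNA probes to map H2-M10.1 transcript expression in tissue sections.
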