>Addgene plasmid #15870 | pISH-H2-M10.1 | depositor partial sequence | sequence record 8408 | Author sequence
CTGAACCACTATTGTGCAGGATCACACTGGCTGCAGACTTTCAACATTGTAATTTTGGAGCCTGGCATGT
TGGAGCCCCGGTTCATCCAGGTCAGCTATGTAGACTCCATACAGTATCAGGGATTTGACAGCAAAGACCC
ATCTGCAGGGATGCAACCTCGAGCTGCATGGATAGAGCTGGAGCCACCTGAATATTGGGAAAAGGAGACA
TCAAGAGTTCTGGAATTGTCACAGGTAGAGAGACAAGTTCTTCGGTTAATGGTGAAAAAAAATGGACACA
AAATGGATGGTTATCACACCCTGCAGGAAGTATATGGTTGCAATGTGGCTAATGATGGGAGCTTCCTCGG
CGGTCACTACCGACTCACCTACTATGGCTATGATTACTTAACCCTAAATGAGGACCTGAGCTCTCGGACT
GCAGAGGGCAAGGGAGCTCAACACGCGAAGAGCAGGTGGGAGGATGCAGGTGAAGCAAAACGGAGGAAGA
CTTACCTGCAAGGGGAGTGTGTACAAAGGCTTCTTAGAT
