>Addgene plasmid #15870 | pISH-H2-M10.1 | addgene partial sequence | sequence record 22605 | T7 5'-TAATACGACTCACTATAGGG-3'
CTCCCGGCCGCCATGGCGGCCGCGGGAATTCGATTCTGAACACTATTGTGCAGGATCACACTGGCTGCAG
ACTTTCAACATTGTAATTTTGGAGCCTGGCATGTTGGAGCCCCGGTTCATCCAGGTCAGCTATGTAGACT
CCATACAGTATCAGGGATTTGACAGCAAAGACCCATCTGCAGGGATGCAACCTCGAGCTGCATGGATAGA
GCTGGAGCCACCTGAATATTGGGAAAAGGAGACATCAAGAGTTCTGGAATTGTCACAGGTAGAGAGACAA
GTTCTTCGGTTAATGGTGAAAAAAAATGGACACAAAATGGATGGTTATCACACCCTGCAGGAAGTATATG
GTTGCAATGTGGCTAATGATGGGAGCTTCCTCGGCGGTCACTACCGACTCACCTACTATGGCTATGATTA
CTTAACCCTAAATGAGGACCTGAGCTCTCGGACTGCAGAGGGCAAGGGAGCTCAACACGCGAAGAGCAGG
TGGGAGGATGCAGGTGAAGCAAAACGGAGGAAGACTTACCTGCAAGGGGAGTGTGTACAAAGGCTTCTTA
GATAATCACTAGTGAATTCGCGGCCGCCTGCAGGTCGACCATATGGGAGAGCTCCCAACGCGTTGGATGC
ATAGCTTGAGTATTCTATAGTGTCACCTAAATAGCTTGGCGTAATCATGGTCATAGCTGTTTCCTGTGTG
AAATTGTTATCCGCTCACAATTCCACACAACATACGAGCCGGAAGCATAAAGTGTAAAGCCTGGGGTGCC
TAATGAGTGAGCTAACTCACATTAATTGCGTTGCGCTCACTG
